>Addgene plasmid #239983 | P024-mPB-5xTAPE-BsaI Map | addgene full sequence | sequence record 477113 | Addgene NGS Result
TTAACCCTAGAAAGATAATCATATTGTGACGTACGTTAAAGATAATCATGTGTAAAATTGACGCATGTGT
TTTATCGGTCTGTTAATACGACTCACTATAGGATATCGGCTATATCTTGTGGAAAGGACGAAACACCCGA
GACCCTGCCAATGATAGGTCTCAGCATGGATGATGGTGAGCACGTGATGGTGAGCACGTGATGGTGAGCA
CGTGATGGTGAGCACGTGATGGTGAGCACGTGATGGTGAGCGCTTTAAGGCCGGTCCTAGCAATTGGGGC
ACTTGGTAGTATGTGCAGCTCCTGCACCCATGCGTCAATTTTACGCAGACTATCTTTCTAGGGTTAATCT
AGCTGCATCAGGATCATATCGTCGGGTCTTTTTTCCGGCTCAGTCATCGCCCAAGCTGGCGCTATCTGGG
CATCGGGGAGGAAGAAGCCCGTGCCTTTTCCCGCGAGGTTGAAGCGGCATGGAAAGAGTTTGCCGAGGAT
GACTGCTGCTGCATTGACGTTGAGCGAAAACGCACGTTTACCATGATGATTCGGGAAGGTGTGGCCATGC
ACGCCTTTAACGGTGAACTGTTCGTTCAGGCCACCTGGGATACCAGTTCGTCGCGGCTTTTCCGGACACA
GTTCCGGATGGTCAGCCCGAAGCGCATCAGCAACCCGAACAATACCGGCGACAGCCGGAACTGCCGTGCC
GGTGTGCAGATTAATGACAGCGGTGCGGCGCTGGGATATTACGTCAGCGAGGACGGGTATCCTGGCTGGA
TGCCGCAGAAATGGACATGGATACCCCGTGAGTTACCCGGCGGGCGCGCTTGGCGTAATCATGGTCATAG
CTGTTTCCTGTGTGAAATTGTTATCCGCTCACAATTCCACACAACATACGAGCCGGAAGCATAAAGTGTA
AAGCCTGGGGTGCCTAATGAGTGAGCTAACTCACATTAATTGCGTTGCGCTCACTGCCCGCTTTCCAGTC
GGGAAACCTGTCGTGCCAGCTGCATTAATGAATCGGCCAACGCGCGGGGAGAGGCGGTTTGCGTATTGGG
CGCTCTTCCGCTTCCTCGCTCACTGACTCGCTGCGCTCGGTCGTTCGGCTGCGGCGAGCGGTATCAGCTC
ACTCAAAGGCGGTAATACGGTTATCCACAGAATCAGGGGATAACGCAGGAAAGAACATGTGAGCAAAAGG
CCAGCAAAAGGCCAGGAACCGTAAAAAGGCCGCGTTGCTGGCGTTTTTCCATAGGCTCCGCCCCCCTGAC
GAGCATCACAAAAATCGACGCTCAAGTCAGAGGTGGCGAAACCCGACAGGACTATAAAGATACCAGGCGT
TTCCCCCTGGAAGCTCCCTCGTGCGCTCTCCTGTTCCGACCCTGCCGCTTACCGGATACCTGTCCGCCTT
TCTCCCTTCGGGAAGCGTGGCGCTTTCTCATAGCTCACGCTGTAGGTATCTCAGTTCGGTGTAGGTCGTT
CGCTCCAAGCTGGGCTGTGTGCACGAACCCCCCGTTCAGCCCGACCGCTGCGCCTTATCCGGTAACTATC
GTCTTGAGTCCAACCCGGTAAGACACGACTTATCGCCACTGGCAGCAGCCACTGGTAACAGGATTAGCAG
AGCGAGGTATGTAGGCGGTGCTACAGAGTTCTTGAAGTGGTGGCCTAACTACGGCTACACTAGAAGAACA
GTATTTGGTATCTGCGCTCTGCTGAAGCCAGTTACCTTCGGAAAAAGAGTTGGTAGCTCTTGATCCGGCA
AACAAACCACCGCTGGTAGCGGTGGTTTTTTTGTTTGCAAGCAGCAGATTACGCGCAGAAAAAAAGGATC
TCAAGAAGATCCTTTGATCTTTTCTACGGGGTCTGACGCTCAGTGGAACGAAAACTCACGTTAAGGGATT
TTGGTCATGAGATTATCAAAAAGGATCTTCACCTAGATCCTTTTAAATTAAAAATGAAGTTTTAAATCAA
TCTAAAGTATATATGAGTAAACTTGGTCTGACAGTTACCAATGCTTAATCAGTGAGGCACCTATCTCAGC
GATCTGTCTATTTCGTTCATCCATAGTTGCCTGACTCCCCGTCGTGTAGATAACTACGATACGGGAGGGC
TTACCATCTGGCCCCAGTGCTGCAATGATACCGCGAGATCCACGCTCACCGGCTCCAGATTTATCAGCAA
TAAACCAGCCAGCCGGAAGGGCCGAGCGCAGAAGTGGTCCTGCAACTTTATCCGCCTCCATCCAGTCTAT
TAATTGTTGCCGGGAAGCTAGAGTAAGTAGTTCGCCAGTTAATAGTTTGCGCAACGTTGTTGCCATTGCT
ACAGGCATCGTGGTGTCACGCTCGTCGTTTGGTATGGCTTCATTCAGCTCCGGTTCCCAACGATCAAGGC
GAGTTACATGATCCCCCATGTTGTGCAAAAAAGCGGTTAGCTCCTTCGGTCCTCCGATCGTTGTCAGAAG
TAAGTTGGCCGCAGTGTTATCACTCATGGTTATGGCAGCACTGCATAATTCTCTTACTGTCATGCCATCC
GTAAGATGCTTTTCTGTGACTGGTGAGTACTCAACCAAGTCATTCTGAGAATAGTGTATGCGGCGACCGA
GTTGCTCTTGCCCGGCGTCAATACGGGATAATACCGCGCCACATAGCAGAACTTTAAAAGTGCTCATCAT
TGGAAAACGTTCTTCGGGGCGAAAACTCTCAAGGATCTTACCGCTGTTGAGATCCAGTTCGATGTAACCC
ACTCGTGCACCCAACTGATCTTCAGCATCTTTTACTTTCACCAGCGTTTCTGGGTGAGCAAAAACAGGAA
GGCAAAATGCCGCAAAAAAGGGAATAAGGGCGACACGGAAATGTTGAATACTCATACTCTTCCTTTTTCA
ATATTATTGAAGCATTTATCAGGGTTATTGTCTCATGAGCGGATACATATTTGAATGTATTTAGAAAAAT
AAACAAATAGGGGTTCCGCGCACATTTCCCCGAAAAGTGCCACCTAAATTGTAAGCGTTAATATTTTGTT
AAAATTCGCGTTAAATTTTTGTTAAATCAGCTCATTTTTTAACCAATAGGCCGAAATCGGCAAAATCCCT
TATAAATCAAAAGAATAGACCGAGATAGGGT
[37 nt withheld, positions 3112-3148]
AAAGAACGTGGACTCCAACGTCAAAGG
[49 nt withheld, positions 3176-3224]
T
[91 nt withheld, positions 3226-3316]
G
[124 nt withheld, positions 3318-3441]
CCCATTCGCCATTCAGGCTGCGCAACTGTTGGGAAGGGCGATCGGTGCGGGCCTCTTCGCTATTACGCCA
GCTGGCGAAAGGGGGATGTGCTGCAAGGCGATTAAGTTGGGTAACGCCAGGGTTTTCCCAGTCACGACGT
TGTAAAACGACGGCCAGTGAGCGCGCCTCGTTCATTCACGTTTTTGAACCCGTGGAGGACGGGCAGACTC
GCGGTGCAAATGTGTTTTACAGCGTGATGGAGCAGATGAAGATGCTCGACACGCTGCAGAACACGCAGCT
AGA
Features (pLannotate 1.2.2; 13 found; start..end, strand, type, name):
     84..102     +  promoter       T7 promoter: promoter for bacteriophage T7 RNA polymerase
    111..129     +  promoter       U6 promoter (fragment): RNA polymerase III promoter for human U6 snRNA
    353..820     +  CDS            B (fragment): PORTL_LAMBD - Experimental evidence at protein level: Swiss-Prot protein existence level 1. Forms the portal vertex of the capsid (PubMed:6228056, PubMed:6232391). This portal plays critical roles in head assembly, genome packaging, neck/tail attachment, and genome ejection (Probable). The portal protein multimerizes as a single ring-shaped homododecamer arranged around a central channel (PubMed:6232391). Binds to the terminase subunits to form the packaging machine (PubMed:7799432). From Escherichia phage lambda (Bacteriophage lambda).
    858..874     -  protein_bind   lac operator: The lac repressor binds to the lac operator to inhibit transcription in E. coli. This inhibition can be relieved by adding lactose or isopropyl-β-D-thiogalactopyranoside (IPTG). lac repressor encoded by lacI
    882..912     -  promoter       lac promoter: promoter for the E. coli lac operon
    927..948     -  protein_bind   CAP binding site: CAP binding activates transcription in the presence of cAMP. E. coli catabolite activator protein
    961..1053    -  CDS            lacI (fragment): lac repressor; lacI; The lac repressor binds to the lac operator to inhibit transcription in E. coli. This inhibition can be relieved by adding lactose or isopropyl-β-D-thiogalactopyranoside (IPTG).
   1236..1824    -  rep_origin     ori: high-copy-number ColE1/pMB1/pBR322/pUC origin of replication
   1995..2855    -  CDS            AmpR: β-lactamase; bla; confers resistance to ampicillin, carbenicillin, and related antibiotics
   2856..2960    -  promoter       AmpR promoter: bla
   3013..3441    -  rep_origin     f1 ori (sequence partly withheld): f1 bacteriophage origin of replication; arrow indicates direction of (+) strand synthesis
   3446..3601    -  CDS            lacZα (fragment): LacZα fragment of β-galactosidase; lacZ fragment
   3603..3722    +  CDS            B (fragment): PORTL_LAMBD - Experimental evidence at protein level: Swiss-Prot protein existence level 1. Forms the portal vertex of the capsid (PubMed:6228056, PubMed:6232391). This portal plays critical roles in head assembly, genome packaging, neck/tail attachment, and genome ejection (Probable). The portal protein multimerizes as a single ring-shaped homododecamer arranged around a central channel (PubMed:6232391). Binds to the terminase subunits to form the packaging machine (PubMed:7799432). From Escherichia phage lambda (Bacteriophage lambda).
