[The description below was written by a language model from this plasmid's Addgene catalogue record and pLannotate feature annotations shown in this document.]
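Description:
P024-mPB-5xTAPE-BsaI is an empty-backbone PiggyBac plasmid catalogued as a synthetic biology vector. It is intended to carry a synthetic "DNA Tape", a five-unit (5x) DNA Typewriter array, into cells by transposition. In the DNA Typewriter approach, a tandem array of partial prime-editing target sites is written sequentially, so that short insertions accumulate in order and serve as a record of cellular events. The associated work applies this to recording signalling and cis-regulatory element activity in DNA. The name and the Golden Gate cloning method suggest that a BsaI site or sites serve as the entry point for adding further elements next to the tape. The record does not say what is meant to be inserted there, and it lists no gene or insert. Part of the plasmid was subcloned from an earlier deposited construct.

In bacteria the plasmid is maintained by a high-copy ColE1/pUC-type origin and selected through the AmpR β-lactamase gene under its own promoter. It also carries an f1 origin and remnants of a standard cloning backbone: the lac promoter, lac operator and CAP binding site, plus lacI and lacZα fragments. It is grown in a recombination-deficient stable strain, as is common for plasmids with repetitive elements.

The automated annotation of the 3.7 kb sequence is incomplete for the payload. It finds a T7 promoter and a very short U6 promoter fragment, but it does not label the PiggyBac terminal repeats, the tape array or the BsaI sites. Two segments matching the phage lambda portal protein B gene are also annotated. These may be non-functional filler sequence rather than an expressed coding region, although the record does not explain their role. No mammalian selection marker or reporter is annotated.
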