Addgene plasmid #239983: P024-mPB-5xTAPE-BsaI Map
Purpose: (Empty Backbone) PiggyBac plasmid for synthetic DNA Tape (Typewriter 5X- Tape)
Depositing lab: Jay Shendure. Depositing organization: University of Washington. Publication: Symbolic recording of signalling and cis-regulatory element activity to DNA. Chen W, Choi J, Li X, Nathans JF, Martin B, Yang W, Hamazaki N, Qiu C, Lalanne JB, Regalado S, Kim H, Agarwal V, Nichols E, Leith A, Lee C, Shendure J. Nature. 2024 Aug;632(8027):1073-1081. doi: 10.1038/s41586-024-07706-4. Epub 2024 Jul 17. PubMed 39020177.
Backbone
  Vector backbone: PiggyBac
  Backbone size (bp): 3300
  Vector type: Synthetic Biology
Growth in bacteria
  Bacterial resistance: Ampicillin, 100 μg/mL
  Growth temperature: 30°C
  Growth strain: NEB Stable
  Copy number: High Copy
Gene/Insert
  Cloning method: Golden Gate
Resource information
  A portion of this plasmid was derived from a plasmid made by: subcloned from https://www.addgene.org/175808/
Terms and licenses: Academic/Nonprofit Terms; Industry Terms: Not Available to Industry
How to cite: P024-mPB-5xTAPE-BsaI Map was a gift from Jay Shendure (Addgene plasmid # 239983 ; http://n2t.net/addgene:239983 ; RRID:Addgene_239983)
